>Addgene plasmid #24866 | human p53-(94-312) | addgene partial sequence | sequence record 30807 | 24866 with T7
TCTGAAATATTTTGTTTACTTTAAGAAGGAGATATACCATGGGCAGCAGCCATCATCATCATCATCACAG
CAGCGGCCTGGTGCCGCGCGGCAGCCATATGTCATCTTCTGTCCCTTCCCAGAAAACCTACCAGGGCAGC
TACGGTTTCCGTCTGGGCTTCTTGCATTCTGGGACAGCCAAGTCTGTGACTTGCACGTACTCCCCTGCCC
TCAACAAGATGTTTTGCCAACTGGCCAAGACCTGCCCTGTGCAGCTGTGGGTTGATTCCACACCCCCGCC
CGGCACCCGCGTCCGCGCCATGGCCATCTACAAGCAGTCACAGCACATGACGGAGGTTGTGAGGCGCTGC
CCCCACCATGAGCGCTGCTCAGATAGCGATGGTCTGGCCCCTCCTCAGCATCTTATCCGAGTGGAAGGAA
ATTTGCGTGTGGAGTATTTGGATGACAGAAACACTTTTCGACATAGTGTGGTGGTGCCCTATGAGCCGCC
TGAGGTTGGCTCTGACTGTACCACCATCCACTACAACTACATGTGTAACAGTTCCTGCATGGGCGGCATG
AACCGGAGGCCCATCCTCACCATCATCACACTGGAAGACTCCAGTGGTAATCTACTGGGACGGAACAGCT
TTGAGGTGCGTGTTTGTGCCTGTCCTGGGAGAGACCGGCGCACAGAGGAAGAGAATCTCCGCAAGAAAGG
GGAGCCTCACCACGAGCTGCCCCCAGGGAGCACTAAGCGAGCACTGCCCAACAACACCTAAGGATCCGGC
TGCTAACAAAGCCCGAAAGGAAGCTGAGTTGGCTGCTGCCACCGCTGAGCAATAACTAGCATAACCCCTT
GGGGCCTCTAAACGGGTCTTGAGGGGTTTTTTGCTGAAGGAGGAACTATATCCGGATATCCCGCAAGAGG
CCCGGCAGTACCGGCATAACCAGC
