[The description below was written by a language model from this plasmid's Addgene catalogue record.]
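Description:
human p53-(94-312) is a bacterial expression plasmid built on the Novagen pET15b backbone (about 5.7 kb without insert) and carrying a fragment of human TP53 that encodes residues 94 to 312. This span corresponds to the central, sequence-specific DNA-binding core domain of p53, without the N-terminal transactivation region or the C-terminal tetramerization and regulatory regions. The fragment was cloned between the NdeI and BamHI sites, both of which remain intact, which places it in frame behind an N-terminal His tag for metal-affinity purification. The record lists the insert size as 218, a figure that matches the approximate number of amino acids in the fragment rather than a plausible length in base pairs, so it is probably a residue count.

The plasmid confers ampicillin resistance and is listed as high copy, with DH5alpha as the propagation strain. No feature table is supplied. As a pET-series vector, pET15b drives expression from a T7 promoter under lac operator control, consistent with the T7 sequencing primer listed. Protein production therefore needs a host that supplies T7 RNA polymerase. The depositor names BL21(DE3) pLysS as the expression strain and notes that p53 proteins express better and are more stable at low temperature. The associated publication compares the conformation of latent and active p53, so the construct is suited to producing recombinant core domain for structural and biophysical work such as NMR, as well as for DNA-binding or folding studies.
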