Addgene plasmid #24866: human p53-(94-312)
Depositing lab: Cheryl Arrowsmith. Depositing organization: University Health Network. Publication: Latent and active p53 are identical in conformation. Ayed A, Mulder FA, Yi GS, Lu Y, Kay LE, Arrowsmith CH. Nat Struct Biol. 2001 Sep . 8(9):756-60. 10.1038/nsb0901-756 PubMed 11524676.
Backbone
  Vector backbone: pET15b
  Backbone manufacturer: Novagen
  Backbone size w/o insert (bp): 5700
  Vector type: Bacterial Expression
Growth in bacteria
  Bacterial resistance: Ampicillin, 100 μg/mL
  Growth temperature: 37°C
  Growth strain: DH5alpha
  Copy number: High Copy
Gene/Insert
  Gene/Insert name: p53
  Species: H. sapiens (human)
  Insert size (bp): 218
  Mutation: Contains aa 94-312.
  Entrez Gene: TP53 (a.k.a. BCC7, BMFS5, LFS1, P53, TRP53)
  Tag / fusion protein: His (N terminal on insert)
  Cloning method: Restriction Enzyme; 5′ cloning site NdeI (not destroyed); 3′ cloning site BamHI (not destroyed)
  Sequencing primers: 5′ T7
Terms and licenses: Academic/Nonprofit Terms; Industry Terms: Not Available to Industry
Depositor comments: E.Coli strain for epression: BL21DE3-pLysS p53 proteins are expressed better and more stable at low temperature
How to cite: human p53-(94-312) was a gift from Cheryl Arrowsmith (Addgene plasmid # 24866 ; http://n2t.net/addgene:24866 ; RRID:Addgene_24866)
